Addgene plasmid #32908: pcDNA3β-FLAG-CBP-HA
Depositing lab: Tso-Pang Yao. Publication: Regulation of MEF2 by histone deacetylase 4- and SIRT1 deacetylase-mediated lysine modifications. Zhao X, Sternsdorf T, Bolger TA, Evans RM, Yao TP. Mol Cell Biol. 2005 Oct;25(19):8456-64. 10.1128/MCB.25.19.8456-8464.2005 PubMed 16166628.
Backbone
  Vector backbone: pcDNA3
  Backbone manufacturer: Invitrogen
  Backbone size w/o insert (bp): 5400
  Vector type: Mammalian Expression
Growth in bacteria
  Bacterial resistance: Ampicillin, 100 μg/mL
  Growth temperature: 37°C
  Growth strain: DH5alpha
  Copy number: High Copy
Gene/Insert
  Gene/Insert name: CBP (alt names: acetyltransferase CBP; p300/CBP; CREB binding protein)
  Species: M. musculus (mouse)
  Entrez Gene: Crebbp (a.k.a. CBP, CBP/p300, KAT3A, p300/CBP)
  Promoter: CMV
  Tag / fusion protein: FLAG (N terminal on insert); HA (C terminal on insert)
  Cloning method: Restriction Enzyme; 5′ cloning site None (unknown if destroyed); 3′ cloning site None (unknown if destroyed)
  Sequencing primers: 5′ CMV-Fwd; 3′ BGH-Rev
Terms and licenses: Academic/Nonprofit Terms; Industry Terms: Not Available to Industry
How to cite: pcDNA3β-FLAG-CBP-HA was a gift from Tso-Pang Yao (Addgene plasmid # 32908 ; http://n2t.net/addgene:32908 ; RRID:Addgene_32908)
