[The description below was written by a language model from this plasmid's Addgene catalogue record and pLannotate feature annotations shown in this document.]
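Description:
pcDNA3β-FLAG-CBP-HA is a mammalian expression plasmid built on the pcDNA3 backbone that carries mouse CREB-binding protein (CBP, gene Crebbp), a large transcriptional coactivator and acetyltransferase that modifies histones and many non-histone proteins. The sequenced construct is about 13.4 kb. It is propagated in E. coli through a high-copy ColE1/pUC-type origin with ampicillin selection from the β-lactamase gene, and it also contains an f1 origin for single-stranded DNA production. For selection in mammalian cells, an SV40 early promoter drives a neomycin phosphotransferase gene followed by an SV40 polyadenylation signal, allowing G418 selection of stable transfectants. Small annotated fragments of ble, lac regulatory elements, lacI and an HIV-1 LTR appear to be backbone remnants or short similarity matches rather than functional parts.

The expression cassette uses the human CMV immediate-early enhancer and promoter, followed by a rabbit β-globin intron, which probably accounts for the "β" in the name and generally improves processing and expression of the transcript. The open reading frame then begins with an N-terminal FLAG epitope, annotated as a partial match to a tandem FLAG array. This tag is joined directly to the roughly 7.3 kb Crebbp coding sequence, and the cassette ends with the bovine growth hormone polyadenylation signal. The catalogue lists a C-terminal HA tag, but the feature table does not annotate it separately. T7 and SP6 promoters flank the insert, and the cloning sites used are not recorded. The dual tags allow detection and immunoprecipitation of full-length CBP from transfected cells. The associated publication concerns regulation of MEF2 by lysine modifications, consistent with use in acetylation and transcriptional coactivator studies.
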