Features (pLannotate 1.2.2; 23 found; start..end, strand, type, name):
    182..770     -  rep_origin     ori: high-copy-number ColE1/pMB1/pBR322/pUC origin of replication
    941..1801    -  CDS            AmpR: β-lactamase; bla; confers resistance to ampicillin, carbenicillin, and related antibiotics
   1802..1906    -  promoter       AmpR promoter: bla
   1965..2017    -  misc_feature   bom (fragment): basis of mobility region from pBR322
   2172..2551    +  enhancer       CMV enhancer: human cytomegalovirus immediate early enhancer
   2552..2755    +  promoter       CMV promoter: human cytomegalovirus (CMV) immediate early promoter
   2751..2784    +  LTR            5' LTR (truncated) (fragment): truncated 5' long terminal repeat (LTR) from HIV-1
   2800..2818    +  promoter       T7 promoter: promoter for bacteriophage T7 RNA polymerase
   2855..3427    +  intron         β-globin intron: intron from rabbit β-globin gene
   3464..3495    +  CDS            5xFLAG (fragment): five tandem FLAG® epitope tags
   3497..10816   +  CDS            Crebbp: CBP_MOUSE - Also known as Cbp. Experimental evidence at protein level: Swiss-Prot protein existence level 1. Acetylates histones, giving a specific tag for transcriptional activation (By similarity). Also acetylates non-histone proteins, like DDX21, FBL, IRF2, MAFG, NCOA3, POLR1E/PAF53 and FOXO1 (PubMed:10207073, PubMed:11701890, PubMed:16287980, PubMed:15220471). Binds specifically to phosphorylated CREB and enhances its transcriptional activity toward cAMP-responsive genes (By similarity). Acts as a coactivator of ALX1 (By similarity). Acts as a circadian transcriptional coactivator which en
  10904..10922   -  promoter       SP6 promoter: promoter for bacteriophage SP6 RNA polymerase
  10948..11172   +  polyA_signal   bGH poly(A) signal: bovine growth hormone polyadenylation signal
  11176..11197   +  promoter       SV40 promoter (fragment): SV40 enhancer and early promoter
  11218..11646   +  rep_origin     f1 ori (sequence partly withheld): f1 bacteriophage origin of replication; arrow indicates direction of (+) strand synthesis
  11660..11989   +  promoter       SV40 promoter: SV40 enhancer and early promoter
  12056..12847   +  CDS            neo: KKA2_KLEPN - Also known as kan, nptII. Experimental evidence at protein level: Swiss-Prot protein existence level 1. Resistance to kanamycin, neomycin, paromomycin, ribostamycin, butirosin and gentamicin B. From Klebsiella pneumoniae.
  12871..13029   +  CDS            ble (fragment): BLE_KLEPN - Experimental evidence at protein level: Swiss-Prot protein existence level 1. Binding protein with a strong affinity to the bleomycin family of antibiotics. Binds to CL990; an antimitotic-antibiotic compound. From Klebsiella pneumoniae.
  13024..13145   +  polyA_signal   SV40 poly(A) signal: SV40 polyadenylation signal
  13216..13238   -  protein_bind   lac operator (fragment): The lac repressor binds to the lac operator to inhibit transcription in E. coli. This inhibition can be relieved by adding lactose or isopropyl-β-D-thiogalactopyranoside (IPTG). lac repressor encoded by lacI
  13242..13272   -  promoter       lac promoter: promoter for the E. coli lac operon
  13287..13308   -  protein_bind   CAP binding site: CAP binding activates transcription in the presence of cAMP. E. coli catabolite activator protein
  13321..13413   -  CDS            lacI (fragment): lac repressor; lacI; The lac repressor binds to the lac operator to inhibit transcription in E. coli. This inhibition can be relieved by adding lactose or isopropyl-β-D-thiogalactopyranoside (IPTG).
>Addgene plasmid #32908 | pcDNA3β-FLAG-CBP-HA | addgene full sequence | sequence record 237963 | Addgene NGS Result
CTTCCGCTTCCTCGCTCACTGACTCGCTGCGCTCGGTCGTTCGGCTGCGGCGAGCGGTATCAGCTCACTC
AAAGGCGGTAATACGGTTATCCACAGAATCAGGGGATAACGCAGGAAAGAACATGTGAGCAAAAGGCCAG
CAAAAGGCCAGGAACCGTAAAAAGGCCGCGTTGCTGGCGTTTTTCCATAGGCTCCGCCCCCCTGACGAGC
ATCACAAAAATCGACGCTCAAGTCAGAGGTGGCGAAACCCGACAGGACTATAAAGATACCAGGCGTTTCC
CCCTGGAAGCTCCCTCGTGCGCTCTCCTGTTCCGACCCTGCCGCTTACCGGATACCTGTCCGCCTTTCTC
CCTTCGGGAAGCGTGGCGCTTTCTCATAGCTCACGCTGTAGGTATCTCAGTTCGGTGTAGGTCGTTCGCT
CCAAGCTGGGCTGTGTGCACGAACCCCCCGTTCAGCCCGACCGCTGCGCCTTATCCGGTAACTATCGTCT
TGAGTCCAACCCGGTAAGACACGACTTATCGCCACTGGCAGCAGCCACTGGTAACAGGATTAGCAGAGCG
AGGTATGTAGGCGGTGCTACAGAGTTCTTGAAGTGGTGGCCTAACTACGGCTACACTAGAAGAACAGTAT
TTGGTATCTGCGCTCTGCTGAAGCCAGTTACCTTCGGAAAAAGAGTTGGTAGCTCTTGATCCGGCAAACA
AACCACCGCTGGTAGCGGTGGTTTTTTTGTTTGCAAGCAGCAGATTACGCGCAGAAAAAAAGGATCTCAA
GAAGATCCTTTGATCTTTTCTACGGGGTCTGACGCTCAGTGGAACGAAAACTCACGTTAAGGGATTTTGG
TCATGAGATTATCAAAAAGGATCTTCACCTAGATCCTTTTAAATTAAAAATGAAGTTTTAAATCAATCTA
AAGTATATATGAGTAAACTTGGTCTGACAGTTACCAATGCTTAATCAGTGAGGCACCTATCTCAGCGATC
TGTCTATTTCGTTCATCCATAGTTGCCTGACTCCCCGTCGTGTAGATAACTACGATACGGGAGGGCTTAC
CATCTGGCCCCAGTGCTGCAATGATACCGCGAGACCCACGCTCACCGGCTCCAGATTTATCAGCAATAAA
CCAGCCAGCCGGAAGGGCCGAGCGCAGAAGTGGTCCTGCAACTTTATCCGCCTCCATCCAGTCTATTAAT
TGTTGCCGGGAAGCTAGAGTAAGTAGTTCGCCAGTTAATAGTTTGCGCAACGTTGTTGCCATTGCTACAG
GCATCGTGGTGTCACGCTCGTCGTTTGGTATGGCTTCATTCAGCTCCGGTTCCCAACGATCAAGGCGAGT
TACATGATCCCCCATGTTGTGCAAAAAAGCGGTTAGCTCCTTCGGTCCTCCGATCGTTGTCAGAAGTAAG
TTGGCCGCAGTGTTATCACTCATGGTTATGGCAGCACTGCATAATTCTCTTACTGTCATGCCATCCGTAA
GATGCTTTTCTGTGACTGGTGAGTACTCAACCAAGTCATTCTGAGAATAGTGTATGCGGCGACCGAGTTG
CTCTTGCCCGGCGTCAATACGGGATAATACCGCGCCACATAGCAGAACTTTAAAAGTGCTCATCATTGGA
AAACGTTCTTCGGGGCGAAAACTCTCAAGGATCTTACCGCTGTTGAGATCCAGTTCGATGTAACCCACTC
GTGCACCCAACTGATCTTCAGCATCTTTTACTTTCACCAGCGTTTCTGGGTGAGCAAAAACAGGAAGGCA
AAATGCCGCAAAAAAGGGAATAAGGGCGACACGGAAATGTTGAATACTCATACTCTTCCTTTTTCAATAT
TATTGAAGCATTTATCAGGGTTATTGTCTCATGAGCGGATACATATTTGAATGTATTTAGAAAAATAAAC
AAATAGGGGTTCCGCGCACATTTCCCCGAAAAGTGCCACCTGACGTCGACGGATCGGGAGATCTCCCGAT
CCCCTATGGTGCACTCTCAGTACAATCTGCTCTGATGCCGCATAGTTAAGCCAGTATCTGCTCCCTGCTT
GTGTGTTGGAGGTCGCTGAGTAGTGCGCGAGCAAAATTTAAGCTACAACAAGGCAAGGCTTGACCGACAA
TTGCATGAAGAATCTGCTTAGGGTTAGGCGTTTTGCGCTGCTTCGCGATGTACGGGCCAGATATACGCGT
TGACATTGATTATTGACTAGTTATTAATAGTAATCAATTACGGGGTCATTAGTTCATAGCCCATATATGG
AGTTCCGCGTTACATAACTTACGGTAAATGGCCCGCCTGGCTGACCGCCCAACGACCCCCGCCCATTGAC
GTCAATAATGACGTATGTTCCCATAGTAACGCCAATAGGGACTTTCCATTGACGTCAATGGGTGGAGTAT
TTACGGTAAACTGCCCACTTGGCAGTACATCAAGTGTATCATATGCCAAGTACGCCCCCTATTGACGTCA
ATGACGGTAAATGGCCCGCCTGGCATTATGCCCAGTACATGACCTTATGGGACTTTCCTACTTGGCAGTA
CATCTACGTATTAGTCATCGCTATTACCATGGTGATGCGGTTTTGGCAGTACATCAATGGGCGTGGATAG
CGGTTTGACTCACGGGGATTTCCAAGTCTCCACCCCATTGACGTCAATGGGAGTTTGTTTTGGCACCAAA
ATCAACGGGACTTTCCAAAATGTCGTAACAACTCCGCCCCATTGACGCAAATGGGCGGTAGGCGTGTACG
GTGGGAGGTCTATATAAGCAGAGCTCTCTGGCTAACTAGAGAACCCACTGCTTACTGGCTTATCGAAATT
AATACGACTCACTATAGGGAGACCCAAGCTAGAGTCGATCCTGAGAACTTCAGGGTGAGTTTGGGGACCC
TTGATTGTTCTTTCTTTTTCGCTATTGTAAAATTCATGTTATATGGAGGGGGCAAAGTTTTCAGGGTGTT
GTTTAGAATGGGAAGATGTCCCTTGTATCACCATGGACCCTCATGATAATTTTGTTTCTTTCACTTTCTA
CTCTGTTGACAACCATTGTCTCCTCTTATTTTCTTTTCATTTTCTGTAACTTTTTCGTTAAACTTTAGCT
TGCATTTGTAACGAATTTTTAAATTCACTTTTGTTTATTTGTCAGATTGTAAGTACTTTCTCTAATCACT
TTTTTTTCAAGGCAATCAGGGTATATTATATTGTACTTCAGCACAGTTTTAGAGAACAATTGTTATAATT
AAATGATAAGGTAGAATATTTCTGCATATAAATTCTGGCTGGCGTGGAAATATTCTTATTGGTAGAAACA
ACTACATCCTGGTCATCATCCTGCCTTTCTCTTTATGGTTACAATGATATACACTGTTTGAGATGAGGAT
AAAATACTCTGAGTCCAAACCGGGCCCCTCTGCTAACCATGTTCATGCCTTCTTCTTTTTCCTACAGCTC
CTGGGCAACGTGCTGGTTTGTGCTGTCGACCCCAAGCTTATGGACTACAAGGACGACGACGACAAAGCCG
AGAACTTGCTGGACGGACCGCCCAACCCCAAACGAGCCAAACTCAGCTCGCCCGGCTTCTCCGCGAATGA
CAACACAGATTTTGGATCATTGTTTGACTTGGAAAATGACCTTCCTGATGAGCTGATCCCCAATGGAGAA
TTAAGCCTTTTAAACAGTGGGAACCTTGTTCCAGATGCTGCGTCCAAACATAAACAACTGTCAGAGCTTC
TTAGAGGAGGCAGCGGCTCTAGCATCAACCCAGGGATAGGCAATGTGAGTGCCAGCAGCCCTGTGCAACA
GGGCCTTGGTGGCCAGGCTCAGGGGCAGCCGAACAGTACAAACATGGCCAGCTTAGGTGCCATGGGCAAG
AGCCCTCTGAACCAAGGAGACTCATCAACACCCAACCTGCCCAAACAGGCAGCCAGCACCTCTGGGCCCA
CTCCCCCTGCCTCCCAAGCACTGAATCCACAAGCACAAAAGCAAGTAGGGCTGGTGACCAGTAGTCCTGC
CACATCACAGACTGGACCTGGGATCTGCATGAATGCTAACTTCAACCAGACCCACCCAGGCCTTCTCAAT
AGTAACTCTGGCCATAGCTTAATGAATCAGGCTCAACAAGGGCAAGCTCAAGTCATGAATGGATCTCTTG
GGGCTGCTGGAAGAGGAAGGGGAGCTGGAATGCCCTACCCTGCTCCAGCCATGCAGGGGGCCACAAGCAG
TGTGCTGGCGGAGACCTTGACACAGGTTTCCCCACAAATGGCTGGCCATGCTGGACTAAATACAGCACAG
GCAGGAGGCATGACCAAGATGGGAATGACTGGTACCACAAGTCCATTTGGACAACCCTTTAGTCAAACTG
GAGGGCAGCAGATGGGAGCCACTGGAGTTAACCCCCAGTTAGCCAGCAAACAGAGCATGGTCAATAGTTT
ACCTGCTTTTCCTACAGATATCAAGAATACTTCAGTCACCACTGTGCCAAATATGTCCCAGTTGCAAACA
TCAGTGGGAATTGTACCCACACAAGCAATTGCAACAGGCCCCACAGCAGACCCTGAAAAACGCAAACTGA
TACAGCAGCAGCTGGTTCTACTGCTTCATGCCCACAAATGTCAGAGACGAGAGCAAGCAAATGGAGAGGT
TCGAGCCTGTTCTCTCCCACACTGTCGAACCATGAAAAACGTTTTGAATCACATGACACATTGTCAGGCT
GGGAAAGCCTGCCAAGTTGCCCATTGTGCATCTTCACGACAAATCATCTCTCATTGGAAGAACTGCACAC
GACATGACTGTCCTGTTTGCCTCCCTTTGAAAAATGCCAGTGACAAGCGAAACCAACAAACCATCCTGGG
ATCTCCAGCTAGTGGAATTCAAAACACAATTGGTTCTGTTGGTGCAGGGCAACAGAATGCCACTTCCTTA
AGTAACCCAAATCCCATAGACCCCAGTTCCATGCAGCGGGCCTATGCTGCTCTAGGACTCCCCTACATGA
ACCAGCCTCAGACGCAGCTGCAGCCTCAGGTTCCTGGCCAGCAACCAGCACAGCCTCCAGCCCACCAGCA
GATGAGGACTCTCAATGCCCTAGGAAACAACCCCATGAGTATCCCAGCAGGAGGAATAACAACAGATCAA
CAGCCACCAAACTTGATTTCAGAATCAGCTCTTCCAACTTCCTTGGGGGCTACCAATCCACTGATGAATG
ATGGTTCAAACTCTGGTAACATTGGAAGCCTCAGCACGATACCTACAGCAGCGCCTCCTTCCAGCACTGG
TGTTCGAAAAGGCTGGCATGAACATGTGACTCAGGACCTACGGAGTCATCTAGTCCATAAACTCGTTCAA
GCCATCTTCCCAACTCCAGACCCTGCAGCTCTGAAAGATCGCCGCATGGAGAACCTGGTTGCCTATGCTA
AGAAAGTGGAGGGAGACATGTATGAGTCTGCTAATAGCAGGGATGAATACTATCATTTATTAGCAGAGAA
AATCTATAAAATACAAAAAGAACTAGAAGAAAAGCGGAGGTCACGTTTACATAAGCAAGGCATCCTGGGT
AACCAGCCAGCTTTACCAGCTTCTGGGGCTCAGCCCCCTGTGATTCCACCAGCCCAGTCTGTAAGACCTC
CAAATGGGCCCCTGCCTTTGCCAGTGAATCGCATGCAGGTTTCTCAAGGGATGAATTCATTTAACCCAAT
GTCCCTGGGAAACGTCCAGTTGCCACAGGCACCCATGGGACCTCGTGCAGCCTCCCCTATGAACCACTCT
GTGCAGATGAACAGCATGGCCTCAGTTCCGGGTATGGCCATTTCTCCTTCACGGATGCCTCAGCCTCCAA
ATATGATGGGCACTCATGCCAACAACATTATGGCCCAGGCACCTACTCAGAACCAGTTTCTGCCACAGAA
CCAGTTTCCATCATCCAGTGGGGCAATGAGTGTGAACAGTGTGGGCATGGGGCAACCAGCAGCCCAGGCA
GGTGTTTCACAGGGTCAGGTACCTGGAGCTGCTCTCCCTAACCCTCTGAACATGCTGGCACCCCAGGCCA
GCCAGCTGCCTTGCCCACCAGTGACACAGTCACCATTGCACCCGACTCCACCTCCTGCTTCCACAGCTGC
TGGCATGCCCTCTCTCCAACATCCAACGGCACCAGGAATGACCCCTCCTCAGCCAGCAGCTCCCACTCAG
CCATCTACTCCTGTGTCATCTGGGCAGACTCCTACCCCAACTCCTGGCTCAGTGCCCAGCGCTGCCCAAA
CACAGAGTACCCCTACAGTCCAGGCAGCAGCACAGGCTCAGGTGACTCCACAGCCTCAGACCCCAGTGCA
GCCACCATCTGTGGCTACTCCTCAGTCATCACAGCAGCAACCAACGCCTGTGCATACTCAGCCTCCTGGC
ACACCGCTTTCTCAGGCAGCAGCCAGCATTGATAATAGAGTCCCTACTCCCTCCTCTGTGACCAGTGCTG
AAACCAGTTCCCAGCAGCCAGGACCCGATGTGCCCATGCTGGAAATGAAGACAGAGGTGCAGACAGATGA
TGCTGAGCCTGAACCTACTGAATCCAAGGGGGAACCTCGGTCTGAGATGATGGAAGAGGATTTACAAGGT
TCTTCCCAAGTAAAAGAAGAGACAGATACGACAGAGCAGAAGTCAGAGCCAATGGAAGTAGAAGAAAAGA
AACCTGAAGTAAAAGTGGAAGCTAAAGAGGAAGAAGAGAACAGTTCGAACGACACAGCCTCACAATCAAC
ATCTCCTTCCCAGCCACGCAAAAAAATCTTTAAACCCGAGGAGCTACGCCAGGCACTTATGCCAACTCTA
GAAGCACTCTATCGACAGGACCCAGAGTCTTTGCCTTTTCGTCAGCCTGTAGATCCTCAGCTCCTAGGAA
TCCCAGATTATTTTGATATAGTGAAGAATCCTATGGACCTTTCTACCATCAAACGAAAGCTGGACACAGG
GCAATATCAAGAACCCTGGCAGTATGTGGATGATGTCTGGCTTATGTTCAACAATGCGTGGCTATATAAT
CGTAAAACGTCCCGTGTATATAAATTTTGCAGTAAACTTGCAGAGGTCTTTGAACAAGAAATTGACCCTG
TCATGCAGTCTCTTGGATATTGCTGTGGACGAAAGTATGAGTTCTCCCCACAGACTTTGTGCTGTTACGG
AAAGCAGCTGTGTACAATTCCTCGTGATGCAGCCTACTACAGCTATCAGAATAGGTATCATTTCTGTGAG
AAGTGTTTCACAGAGATCCAGGGCGAGAATGTGACCCTGGGTGACGACCCTTCCCAACCTCAGACGACAA
TTTCCAAGGATCAATTTGAAAAGAAGAAAAATGATACCTTAGATCCTGAACCTTTTGTTGACTGCAAAGA
GTGTGGCCGGAAGATGCATCAGATTTGTGTTCTACACTATGACATCATTTGGCCTTCAGGTTTTGTGTGT
GACAACTGTTTGAAGAAAACTGGCAGACCTCGGAAAGAAAACAAATTCAGTGCTAAGAGGCTGCAGACCA
CACGATTGGGAAACCACTTAGAAGACAGAGTGAATAAGTTTTTGCGGCGCCAGAATCACCCTGAAGCTGG
GGAGGTTTTTGTCAGAGTGGTGGCCAGCTCAGACAAGACTGTGGAGGTCAAGCCGGGAATGAAGTCAAGG
TTTGTGGATTCTGGAGAGATGTCGGAATCTTTCCCATATCGTACCAAAGCACTCTTTGCTTTTGAGGAGA
TCGATGGAGTCGATGTGTGCTTTTTTGGGATGCATGTGCAAGAATACGGCTCTGATTGCCCCCCACCAAA
TACAAGGCGTGTATACATATCTTATCTGGACAGTATTCATTTCTTCCGGCCCCGCTGCCTCCGGACAGCT
GTTTACCATGAGATCCTCATCGGATATCTCGAGTATGTGAAGAAATTGGGGTATGTGACAGGACATATTT
GGGCCTGTCCCCCAAGTGAAGGAGATGACTATATCTTTCATTGCCACCCCCCTGACCAGAAAATCCCCAA
ACCAAAACGACTACAGGAGTGGTACAAGAAGATGCTGGACAAGGCGTTTGCAGAGAGGATCATTAACGAC
TATAAGGACATCTTCAAACAAGCGAACGAAGACAGGCTCACGAGTGCCAAGGAGTTGCCCTATTTTGAAG
GAGATTTCTGGCCTAATGTGTTGGAAGAAAGCATTAAGGAACTAGAACAAGAAGAAGAAGAAAGGAAAAA
AGAAGAGAGTACTGCAGCGAGTGAGACTCCTGAGGGCAGTCAGGGTGACAGCAAAAATGCGAAGAAAAAG
AACAACAAGAAGACCAACAAAAACAAAAGCAGCATTAGCCGCGCCAACAAGAAGAAGCCCAGCATGCCCA
ATGTTTCCAACGACCTGTCGCAGAAGCTGTATGCCACCATGGAGAAGCACAAGGAGGTATTCTTTGTGAT
TCATCTGCATGCTGGGCCTGTTATCAGCACTCAGCCCCCCATCGTGGACCCTGATCCTCTGCTTAGCTGT
GACCTCATGGATGGGCGAGATGCCTTCCTCACCCTGGCCAGAGACAAGCACTGGGAATTCTCTTCCTTAC
GCCGCTCCAAATGGTCCACTCTGTGCATGCTGGTGGAGCTGCACACACAGGGCCAGGACCGCTTTGTTTA
TACCTGCAATGAGTGCAAACACCATGTGGAAACACGCTGGCACTGCACTGTGTGTGAGGACTATGACCTT
TGTATCAATTGCTACAACACAAAGAGCCACACCCATAAGATGGTGAAGTGGGGGCTAGGCCTAGATGATG
AGGGCAGCAGTCAGGGTGAGCCACAGTCCAAGAGCCCCCAGGAATCCCGGCGTCTCAGCATCCAGCGCTG
CATCCAGTCCCTGGTGCATGCCTGCCAGTGTCGCAATGCCAACTGCTCACTGCCGTCTTGCCAGAAGATG
AAGCGAGTCGTGCAGCACACCAAGGGCTGCAAGCGCAAGACTAATGGAGGATGCCCAGTGTGCAAGCAGC
TCATTGCTCTTTGCTGCTACCACGCCAAACACTGCCAAGAAAATAAATGCCCTGTGCCCTTCTGCCTCAA
CATCAAACATAAGCTCCGCCAGCAGCAGATCCAGCATCGCCTGCAGCAGGCTCAGCTCATGCGCCGGCGA
ATGGCAACCATGAACACCCGCAATGTGCCTCAGCAGAGTTTGCCTTCTCCTACCTCAGCACCACCCGGGA
CTCCTACACAGCAGCCCAGCACACCCCAAACACCACAGCCCCCAGCCCAGCCTCAGCCTTCACCTGTTAA
CATGTCACCAGCTGGCTTCCCTAATGTAGCCCGGACTCAGCCCCCAACAATAGTGTCTGCTGGGAAGCCT
ACCAACCAGGTGCCAGCTCCCCCACCCCCTGCCCAGCCCCCACCTGCAGCAGTAGAAGCAGCCCGGCAAA
TTGAACGTGAGGCCCAGCAGCAGCAGCACCTATACCGAGCAAACATCAACAATGGCATGCCCCCAGGACG
TGCAGGTATGGGGACCCCAGGAAGCCAAATGACTCCTGTGGGCCTGAATGTGCCCCGTCCCAACCAAGTC
AGTGGGCCTGTCATGTCTAGTATGCCACCTGGGCAGTGGCAGCAGGCACCCATCCCTCAGCAGCAGCCGA
TGCCAGGCATGCCCAGGCCTGTAATGTCCATGCAGGCCCAGGCAGCAGTGGCTGGGCCACGGATGCCCAA
TGTGCAGCCACCAAGGAGCATCTCGCCAAGTGCCCTGCAAGACCTGCTACGGACCCTAAAGTCACCCAGC
TCTCCTCAGCAGCAGCAGCAGGTGCTGAACATCCTTAAATCAAACCCACAGCTAATGGCAGCTTTCATCA
AACAGCGCACAGCCAAGTATGTGGCCAATCAGCCTGGCATGCAGCCCCAGCCCGGACTTCAATCCCAGCC
TGGTATGCAGCCCCAGCCTGGCATGCACCAGCAGCCTAGTTTGCAAAACCTGAACGCAATGCAAGCTGGT
GTGCCACGGCCTGGTGTGCCTCCACCACAACCAGCAATGGGAGGCCTGAATCCCCAGGGACAAGCTCTGA
ACATCATGAACCCAGGACACAACCCCAACATGACAAACATGAATCCACAGTACCGAGAAATGGTGAGGAG
ACAGCTGCTACAGCACCAGCAGCAGCAGCAGCAACAGCAGCAGCAGCAGCAGCAACAACAAAATAGTGCC
AGCTTGGCCGGGGGCATGGCGGGACACAGCCAGTTCCAGCAGCCACAAGGACCTGGAGGTTATGCCCCAG
CCATGCAGCAGCAACGCATGCAACAGCACCTCCCCATCCAGGGCAGCTCCATGGGCCAGATGGCTGCTCC
AATGGGACAACTTGGCCAGATGGGGCAGCCTGGGCTAGGGGCAGACAGCACCCCTAATATCCAGCAGGCC
CTGCAGCAACGGATTCTGCAGCAGCAGCAGATGAAGCAACAAATTGGGTCACCAGGCCAGCCGAACCCCA
TGAGCCCCCAGCAGCACATGCTCTCAGGACAGCCACAGGCCTCACATCTCCCTGGCCAGCAGATCGCCAC
ATCCCTTAGTAACCAGGTGCGATCTCCAGCCCCTGTGCAGTCTCCACGGCCCCAATCCCAACCTCCACAT
TCCAGCCCGTCACCACGGATACAACCCCAGCCTTCACCACACCATGTTTCACCCCAGACTGGTTCCCCTC
ACCCTGGACTCGCAGTCACCATGGCCAGCTCCATGGATCAGGGACACCTGGGGAACCCTGAACAGAGTGC
AATGCTCCCCCAGCTGAATACCCCCAACAGGAGCGCACTGTCCAGTGAACTGTCCCTGGTTGGTGATACC
ACGGGAGACACACTAGAAAAGTTTGTGGAGGGTTTGAAGCTGGATCCGGGGATGGCCTACCCATACGACG
TGCCTGACTACGCCTCCTAGCGGCCGCTCGAGCATGCATCTAGAGGGCCCTATTCTATAGTGTCACCTAA
ATGCTAGAGCTCGCTGATCAGCCTCGACTGTGCCTTCTAGTTGCCAGCCATCTGTTGTTTGCCCCTCCCC
CGTGCCTTCCTTGACCCTGGAAGGTGCCACTCCCACTGTCCTTTCCTAATAAAATGAGGAAATTGCATCG
CATTGTCTGAGTAGGTGTCATTCTATTCTGGGGGGTGGGGTGGGGCAGGACAGCAAGGGGGAGGATTGGG
AAGACAATAGCAGGCATGCTGGGGATGCGGTGGGCTCTATGGCTTCTGAGGCGGAAAGAACCAGCTGGGG
CTCTAGGGGGTATCCCC
[124 nt withheld, positions 11218-11341]
C
[91 nt withheld, positions 11343-11433]
A
[49 nt withheld, positions 11435-11483]
CCTTTGACGTTGGAGTCCACGTTCTTT
[37 nt withheld, positions 11511-11547]
ACCCTATCTCGGTCTATTCTTTTGATTTATAAGGGATTTTGCCGATTTCGGCCTATTGGTTAAAAAATGA
GCTGATTTAACAAAAATTTAACGCGAATTAATTCTGTGGAATGTGTGTCAGTTAGGGTGTGGAAAGTCCC
CAGGCTCCCCAGCAGGCAGAAGTATGCAAAGCATGCATCTCAATTAGTCAGCAACCAGGTGTGGAAAGTC
CCCAGGCTCCCCAGCAGGCAGAAGTATGCAAAGCATGCATCTCAATTAGTCAGCAACCATAGTCCCGCCC
CTAACTCCGCCCATCCCGCCCCTAACTCCGCCCAGTTCCGCCCATTCTCCGCCCCATGGCTGACTAATTT
TTTTTATTTATGCAGAGGCCGAGGCCGCCTCTGCCTCTGAGCTATTCCAGAAGTAGTGAGGAGGCTTTTT
TGGAGGCCTAGGCTTTTGCAAAAAGCTCCCGGGAGCTTGTATATCCATTTTCGGATCTGATCAAGAGACA
GGATGAGGATCGTTTCGCATGATTGAACAAGATGGATTGCACGCAGGTTCTCCGGCCGCTTGGGTGGAGA
GGCTATTCGGCTATGACTGGGCACAACAGACAATCGGCTGCTCTGATGCCGCCGTGTTCCGGCTGTCAGC
GCAGGGGCGCCCGGTTCTTTTTGTCAAGACCGACCTGTCCGGTGCCCTGAATGAACTGCAGGACGAGGCA
GCGCGGCTATCGTGGCTGGCCACGACGGGCGTTCCTTGCGCAGCTGTGCTCGACGTTGTCACTGAAGCGG
GAAGGGACTGGCTGCTATTGGGCGAAGTGCCGGGGCAGGATCTCCTGTCATCTCACCTTGCTCCTGCCGA
GAAAGTATCCATCATGGCTGATGCAATGCGGCGGCTGCATACGCTTGATCCGGCTACCTGCCCATTCGAC
CACCAAGCGAAACATCGCATCGAGCGAGCACGTACTCGGATGGAAGCCGGTCTTGTCGATCAGGATGATC
TGGACGAAGAGCATCAGGGGCTCGCGCCAGCCGAACTGTTCGCCAGGCTCAAGGCGCGCATGCCCGACGG
CGAGGATCTCGTCGTGACCCATGGCGATGCCTGCTTGCCGAATATCATGGTGGAAAATGGCCGCTTTTCT
GGATTCATCGACTGTGGCCGGCTGGGTGTGGCGGACCGCTATCAGGACATAGCGTTGGCTACCCGTGATA
TTGCTGAAGAGCTTGGCGGCGAATGGGCTGACCGCTTCCTCGTGCTTTACGGTATCGCCGCTCCCGATTC
GCAGCGCATCGCCTTCTATCGCCTTCTTGACGAGTTCTTCTGAGCGGGACTCTGGGGTTCGAAATGACCG
ACCAAGCGACGCCCAACCTGCCATCACGAGATTTCGATTCCACCGCCGCCTTCTATGAAAGGTTGGGCTT
CGGAATCGTTTTCCGGGACGCCGGCTGGATGATCCTCCAGCGCGGGGATCTCATGCTGGAGTTCTTCGCC
CACCCCAACTTGTTTATTGCAGCTTATAATGGTTACAAATAAAGCAATAGCATCACAAATTTCACAAATA
AAGCATTTTTTTCACTGCATTCTAGTTGTGGTTTGTCCAAACTCATCAATGTATCTTATCATGTCTGTAT
ACCGTCGACCTCTAGCTAGAGCTTGGCGTAATCATGGTCATAGCTGTTTCCTGTGTGAAATTGTTATCCG
CTCACAATTCCACACAACATACGAGCCGGAAGCATAAAGTGTAAAGCCTGGGGTGCCTAATGAGTGAGCT
AACTCACATTAATTGCGTTGCGCTCACTGCCCGCTTTCCAGTCGGGAAACCTGTCGTGCCAGCTGCATTA
ATGAATCGGCCAACGCGCGGGGAGAGGCGGTTTGCGTATTGGGCGCT
