>Addgene plasmid #32908 | pcDNA3β-FLAG-CBP-HA | addgene partial sequence | sequence record 39306 | CMV-F
GGCTACTAGAGAACCCACTGCTTACTGGCTTATCGAAATTAATACGACTCACTATAGGGAGACCCAAGCT
AGAGTCGATCCTGAGAACTTCAGGGTGAGTTTGGGGACCCTTGATTGTTCTTTCTTTTTCGCTATTGTAA
AATTCATGTTATATGGAGGGGGCAAAGTTTTCAGGGTGTTGTTTAGAATGGGAAGATGTCCCTTGTATCA
CCATGGACCCTCATGATAATTTTGTTTCTTTCACTTTCTACTCTGTTGACAACCATTGTCTCCTCTTATT
TTCTTTTCATTTTCTGTAACTTTTTCGTTAAACTTTAGCTTGCATTTGTAACGAATTTTTAAATTCACTT
TTGTTTATTTGTCAGATTGTAAGTACTTTCTCTAATCACTTTTTTTTCAAGGCAATCAGGGTATATTATA
TTGTACTTCAGCACAGTTTTAGAGAACAATTGTTATAATTAAATGATAAGGTAGAATATTTCTGCATATA
AATTCTGGCTGGCGTGGAAATATTCTTATTGGTAGAAACAACTACATCCTGGTCATCATCCTGCCTTTCT
CTTTATGGTTACAATGATATACACTGTTTGAGATGAGGATAAAATACTCTGAGTCCAAACCGGGCCCCTC
TGCTAACCATGTTCATGCCTTCTTCTTTTTCCTACAGCTCCTGGGCAACGTGCTGGTTTGTGCTGTCGAC
CCCAAGCTTATGGACTACAAGGACGACGACGACAAAGCCGAGAACTTGCTGGACGGACCGCCCAACCCCA
AACGAGCCAAACTCAGCTCGCCCGGCTTCTCCGCGAATGACAACACAGATTTTGGATCATTGTTTGACTT
GGAAAATGACCTTCCTGATGAGCTGATCCCCAATGGAGAA
