>Addgene plasmid #32908 | pcDNA3β-FLAG-CBP-HA | addgene partial sequence | sequence record 39316 | BGH-rev 5'-TAGAAGGCACAGTCGAGG-3'
ATAGGGCCCTCTAGATGCATGCTCGAGCGGCCGCTAGGAGGCGTAGTCAGGCACGTCGTATGGGTAGGCC
ATCCCCGGATCCAGCTTCAAACCCTCCACAAACTTTTCTAGTGTGTCTCCCGTGGTATCACCAACCAGGG
ACAGTTCACTGGACAGTGCGCTCCTGTTGGGGGTATTCAGCTGGGGGAGCATTGCACTCTGTTCAGGGTT
CCCCAGGTGTCCCTGATCCATGGAGCTGGCCATGGTGACTGCGAGTCCAGGGTGAGGGGAACCAGTCTGG
GGTGAAACATGGTGTGGTGAAGGCTGGGGTTGTATCCGTGGTGACGGGCTGGAATGTGGAGGTTGGGATT
GGGGCCGTGGAGACTGCACAGGGGCTGGAGATCGCACCTGGTTACTAAGGGATGTGGCGATCTGCTGGCC
AGGGAGATGTGAGGCCTGTGGCTGTCCTGAGAGCATGTGCTGCTGGGGGCTCATGGGGTTCGGCTGGCCT
GGTGACCCAATTTGTTGCTTCATCTGCTGCTGCTGCAGAATCCGTTGCTGCAGGGCCTGCTGGATATTAG
GGGTGCTGTCTGCCCCTAGCCCAGGCTGCCCCATCTGGCCAAGTTGTCCCATTGGAGCAGCCATCTGGCC
CATGGAGCTGCCCTGGATGGGGAGGTGCTGTTGCATGCGTTGCTGCTGCATGGCTGGGGCATAACCTCCA
GGTCCTTGTGGCTGCTGGAACTGGCTGTGTCCCGCCATGCCCCCGGCCAAGCTGGCACTATTTTGTTGTT
GCTGCTGCTGCTGCTGCTGTTGCTGCTGCTGCTGCTGGTGCTGTAGCAGCTGTCTCCTCACCATTTCTCG
GTACTGTGGATTCATGTTTGTCATGTTGGGGTTGTGTCCT
