>Addgene plasmid #32908 | pcDNA3β-FLAG-CBP-HA | addgene partial sequence | sequence record 39317 | mCBP-F 5'-GCTCAGACAAGACTGTGGAG-3'
TGGATTCTGGAGAGATGTCGGAATCTTTCCCATATCGTACCAAAGCACTCTTTGCTTTTGAGGAGATCGA
TGGAGTCGATGTGTGCTTTTTTGGGATGCATGTGCAAGAATACGGCTCTGATTGCCCCCCACCAAATACA
AGGCGTGTATACATATCTTATCTGGACAGTATTCATTTCTTCCGGCCCCGCTGCCTCCGGACAGCTGTTT
ACCATGAGATCCTCATCGGATATCTCGAGTATGTGAAGAAATTGGGGTATGTGACAGGACATATTTGGGC
CTGTCCCCCAAGTGAAGGAGATGACTATATCTTTCATTGCCACCCCCCTGACCAGAAAATCCCCAAACCA
AAACGACTACAGGAGTGGTACAAGAAGATGCTGGACAAGGCGTTTGCAGAGAGGATCATTAACGACTATA
AGGACATCTTCAAACAAGCGAACGAAGACAGGCTCACGAGTGCCAAGGAGTTGCCCTATTTTGAAGGAGA
TTTCTGGCCTAATGTGTTGGAAGAAAGCATTAAGGAACTAGAACAAGAAGAAGAAGAAAGGAAAAAAGAA
GAGAGTACTGCAGCGAGTGAGACTCCTGAGGGCAGTCAGGGTGACAGCAAAAATGCGAAGAAAAAGAACA
ACAAGAAGACCAACAAAAACAAAAGCAGCATTAGCCGCGCCAACAAGAAGAAGCCCAGCATGCCCAATGT
TTCCAACGACCTGTCGCAGAAGCTGTATGCCACCATGGAGAAGCACAAGGAGGTATTCTTTGTGATTCAT
CTGCATGCTGGGCCTGTTATCAGCACTCAGCCCCCCATCGTGGACCCTGATCCTCTGCTTAGCTGTGACC
TCATGGATGGGCGAGATGCCTTCCTCACCCTGGCCAGAGACAAGCACTGG
