>Addgene plasmid #32908 | pcDNA3β-FLAG-CBP-HA | addgene partial sequence | sequence record 114680 | Bglob-intron-F 5'-ctggtcatcatcctgccttt-3'
ATACTCTGAGTCCAAACCGGGCCCCTCTGCTAACCATGTTCATGCCTTCTTCTTTTTCCTACAGCTCCTG
GGCAACGTGCTGGTTTGTGCTGTCGACCCCAAGCTTATGGACTACAAGGACGACGACGACAAAGCCGAGA
ACTTGCTGGACGGACCGCCCAACCCCAAACGAGCCAAACTCAGCTCGCCCGGCTTCTCCGCGAATGACAA
CACAGATTTTGGATCATTGTTTGACTTGGAAAATGACCTTCCTGATGAGCTGATCCCCAATGGAGAATTA
AGCCTTTTAAACAGTGGGAACCTTGTTCCAGATGCTGCGTCCAAACATAAACAACTGTCAGAGCTTCTTA
GAGGAGGCAGCGGCTCTAGCATCAACCCAGGGATAGGCAATGTGAGTGCCAGCAGCCCTGTGCAACAGGG
CCTTGGTGGCCAGGCTCAGGGGCAGCCGAACAGTACAAACATGGCCAGCTTAGGTGCCATGGGCAAGAGC
CCTCTGAACCAAGGAGACTCATCAACACCCAACCTGCCCAAACAGGCAGCCAGCACCTCTGGGCCCACTC
CCCCTGCCTCCCAAGCACTGAATCCACAAGCACAAAAGCAAGTAGGGCTGGTGACCAGTAGTCCTGCCAC
ATCACAGACTGGACCTGGGATCTGCATGAATGCTAACTTCAACCAGACCCACCCAGGCCTTCTCAATAGT
AACTCTGGCCATAGCTTAATGAATCAGGCTCAACCAAGGGCAAGCTCAAGTCATGAATGGATCTCTTGGG
